>Addgene plasmid #144725 | TFORF3249 | addgene full sequence | sequence record 404298 | Addgene NGS Result
TTAATGTAGTCTTATGCAATACTCTTGTAGTCTTGCAACATGGTAACGATGAGTTAGCAACATGCCTTAC
AAGGAGAGAAAAAGCACCGTGCATGCCGATTGGTGGAAGTAAGGTGGTACGATCGTGCCTTATTAGGAAG
GCAACAGACGGGTCTGACATGGATTGGACGAACCACTGAATTGCCGCATTGCAGAGATATTGTATTTAAG
TGCCTAGCTCGATACATAAACGGGTCTCTCTGGTTAGACCAGATCTGAGCCTGGGAGCTCTCTGGCTAAC
TAGGGAACCCACTGCTTAAGCCTCAATAAAGCTTGCCTTGAGTGCTTCAAGTAGTGTGTGCCCGTCTGTT
GTGTGACTCTGGTAACTAGAGATCCCTCAGACCCTTTTAGTCAGTGTGGAAAATCTCTAGCAGTGGCGCC
CGAACAGGGACTTGAAAGCGAAAGGGAAACCAGAGGAGCTCTCTCGACGCAGGACTCGGCTTGCTGAAGC
GCGCACGGCAAGAGGCGAGGGGCGGCGACTGGTGAGTACGCCAAAAATTTTGACTAGCGGAGGCTAGAAG
GAGAGAGATGGGTGCGAGAGCGTCAGTATTAAGCGGGGGAGAATTAGATCGCGATGGGAAAAAATTCGGT
TAAGGCCAGGGGGAAAGAAAAAATATAAATTAAAACATATAGTATGGGCAAGCAGGGAGCTAGAACGATT
CGCAGTTAATCCTGGCCTGTTAGAAACATCAGAAGGCTGTAGACAAATACTGGGACAGCTACAACCATCC
CTTCAGACAGGATCAGAAGAACTTAGATCATTATATAATACAGTAGCAACCCTCTATTGTGTGCATCAAA
GGATAGAGATAAAAGACACCAAGGAAGCTTTAGACAAGATAGAGGAAGAGCAAAACAAAAGTAAGACCAC
CGCACAGCAAGCGGCCGCTGATCTTCAGACCTGGAGGAGGAGATATGAGGGACAATTGGAGAAGTGAATT
ATATAAATATAAAGTAGTAAAAATTGAACCATTAGGAGTAGCACCCACCAAGGCAAAGAGAAGAGTGGTG
CAGAGAGAAAAAAGAGCAGTGGGAATAGGAGCTTTGTTCCTTGGGTTCTTGGGAGCAGCAGGAAGCACTA
TGGGCGCAGCGTCAATGACGCTGACGGTACAGGCCAGACAATTATTGTCTGGTATAGTGCAGCAGCAGAA
CAATTTGCTGAGGGCTATTGAGGCGCAACAGCATCTGTTGCAACTCACAGTCTGGGGCATCAAGCAGCTC
CAGGCAAGAATCCTGGCTGTGGAAAGATACCTAAAGGATCAACAGCTCCTGGGGATTTGGGGTTGCTCTG
GAAAACTCATTTGCACCACTGCTGTGCCTTGGAATGCTAGTTGGAGTAATAAATCTCTGGAACAGATTTG
GAATCACACGACCTGGATGGAGTGGGACAGAGAAATTAACAATTACACAAGCTTAATACACTCCTTAATT
GAAGAATCGCAAAACCAGCAAGAAAAGAATGAACAAGAATTATTGGAATTAGATAAATGGGCAAGTTTGT
GGAATTGGTTTAACATAACAAATTGGCTGTGGTATATAAAATTATTCATAATGATAGTAGGAGGCTTGGT
AGGTTTAAGAATAGTTTTTGCTGTACTTTCTATAGTGAATAGAGTTAGGCAGGGATATTCACCATTATCG
TTTCAGACCCACCTCCCAACCCCGAGGGGACCCATGCATTGCATCTCAATTAGTCAGCAACCAGGTGTGG
AAAGTCCCCAGGCTCCCCAGCAGGCAGAAGTATGCAAAGCATGCGTCTCAATTAGTCAGCAACCATAGTC
CCGCCCCTAACTCCGCCCATCCCGCCCCTAACTCCGCCCAGTTCCGCCCATTCTCCGCCCCATGGCTGAC
TAATTTTTTTTATTTATGCAGAGGCCGAGGCCGCCTCGGCCTCTGAGCTATTCCAGAAGTAGTGAGGAGG
CTTTTTTGGAGGCCTAGGCTTTTGCAAAAAGCTTTCTAGAGGTACCACCGGAGCTTACCATGACCGAGTA
CAAGCCCACGGTGCGCCTCGCCACCCGCGACGACGTCCCCAGGGCCGTACGCACCCTCGCCGCCGCGTTC
GCCGACTACCCCGCCACGCGCCACACCGTCGATCCGGACCGCCACATCGAGCGGGTCACCGAGCTGCAAG
AACTCTTCCTCACGCGCGTCGGGCTCGACATCGGCAAGGTGTGGGTCGCGGACGACGGCGCCGCCGTGGC
GGTCTGGACCACGCCGGAGAGCGTCGAAGCGGGGGCGGTGTTCGCCGAGATCGGCCCGCGCATGGCCGAG
TTGAGCGGTTCCCGGCTGGCCGCGCAGCAACAGATGGAAGGCCTCCTGGCGCCGCACCGGCCCAAGGAGC
CCGCGTGGTTCCTGGCCACCGTCGGCGTCTCGCCCGACCACCAGGGCAAGGGTCTGGGCAGCGCCGTCGT
GCTCCCCGGAGTGGAGGCGGCCGAGCGCGCCGGGGTGCCCGCCTTCCTGGAGACCTCCGCGCCCCGCAAC
CTCCCCTTCTACGAGCGGCTCGGCTTCACCGTCACCGCCGACGTCGAGGTGCCCGAAGGACCGCGCACCT
GGTGCATGACCCGCAAGCCCGGTGCCAGTTAACGAATTCTAGATCTTGAGACAAATGGCAGTATTCATCC
ACAATTTTAAAAGAAAAGGGGGGATTGGGGGGTACAGTGCAGGGGAAAGAATAGTAGACATAATAGCAAC
AGACATACAAACTAAAGAATTACAAAAACAAATTACAAAAATTCAAAATTTTCGGGTTTATTACAGGGAC
AGCAGAGATCCACTTTGGCGCCGGCTCGAGGCCTGCAGGTGCAAAGATGGATAAAGTTTTAAACAGAGAG
GAATCTTTGCAGCTAATGGACCTTCTAGGTCTTGAAAGGAGTGGGAATTGGCTCCGGTGCCCGTCAGTGG
GCAGAGCGCACATCGCCCACAGTCCCCGAGAAGTTGGGGGGAGGGGTCGGCAATTGAACCGGTGCCTAGA
GAAGGTGGCGCGGGGTAAACTGGGAAAGTGATGTCGTGTACTGGCTCCGCCTTTTTCCCGAGGGTGGGGG
AGAACCGTATATAAGTGCAGTAGTCGCCGTGAACGTTCTTTTTCGCAACGGGTTTGCCGCCAGAACACAG
GTAAGTGCCGTGTGTGGTTCCCGCGGGCCTGGCCTCTTTACGGGTTATGGCCCTTGCGTGCCTTGAATTA
CTTCCACCTGGCTGCAGTACGTGATTCTTGATCCCGAGCTTCGGGTTGGAAGTGGGTGGGAGAGTTCGAG
GCCTTGCGCTTAAGGAGCCCCTTCGCCTCGTGCTTGAGTTGAGGCCTGGCCTGGGCGCTGGGGCCGCCGC
GTGCGAATCTGGTGGCACCTTCGCGCCTGTCTCGCTGCTTTCGATAAGTCTCTAGCCATTTAAAATTTTT
GATGACCTGCTGCGACGCTTTTTTTCTGGCAAGATAGTCTTGTAAATGCGGGCCAAGATCTGCACACTGG
TATTTCGGTTTTTGGGGCCGCGGGCGGCGACGGGGCCCGTGCGTCCCAGCGCACATGTTCGGCGAGGCGG
GGCCTGCGAGCGCGGCCACCGAGAATCGGACGGGGGTAGTCTCAAGCTGGCCGGCCTGCTCTGGTGCCTG
GCCTCGCGCCGCCGTGTATCGCCCCGCCCTGGGCGGCAAGGCTGGCCCGGTCGGCACCAGTTGCGTGAGC
GGAAAGATGGCCGCTTCCCGGCCCTGCTGCAGGGAGCTCAAAATGGAGGACGCGGCGCTCGGGAGAGCGG
GCGGGTGAGTCACCCACACAAAGGAAAAGGGCCTTTCCGTCCTCAGCCGTCGCTTCATGTGACTCCACGG
AGTACCGGGCGCCGTCCAGGCACCTCGATTAGTTCTCGAGCTTTTGGAGTACGTCGTCTTTAGGTTGGGG
GGAGGGGTTTTATGCGATGGAGTTTCCCCACACTGAGTGGGTGGAGACTGAAGTTAGGCCAGCTTGGCAC
TTGATGTAATTCTCCTTGGAATTTGCCCTTTTTGAGTTTGGATCTTGGTTCATTCTCAAGCCTCAGACAG
TGGTTCAAAGTTTTTTTCTTCCATTTCAGGTGTCGTGAGGCTAGCATCGATTGATCAACAAGTTTGTACA
AAAAAGTTGGCACCATGCCTCAGGTGACATTTAATGATGTGGCTATAGACTTCACTCATGAAGAGTGGGG
ATGGCTCAGTTCTGCTCAGAGGGACTTATACAAGGATGTGATGGTCCAGAATTATGAGAACCTGGTCTCT
GTAGCAGGTCTTTCTGTAACTAAGCCATATGTGATCACGTTATTGGAGGATGGAAAAGAGCCCTGGATGA
TGGAGAAAAAACTGTCAAAAGGTATGATTCCAGATTGGGAATCAAGATGGGAAAACAAGGAATTATCAAC
AAAGAAGGATAATTATGATGAAGATTCACCCCAAACAGTAATAATAGAAAAAGTTGTAAAACAAAGTTAT
GAATTTTCAAATTCTAAGAAGAATTTGGAATATATAGAGAAGTTGGAAGGGAAGCATGGAAGTCAGGTAG
ACCATTTCAGACCAGCAATTCTCACCTCTAGAGAAAGCCCCACTGCAGACAGTGTTTACAAATACAATAT
ATTTAGAAGCACCTTTCATTCAAAGTCTACTCTTTCTGAACCACAAAAAATTTCTGCTGAAGGGAATTCA
CACAAATATGATATATTAAAGAAGAACTTACCAAAAAAGTCAGTTATAAAAAATGAGAAAGTCAATGGTG
GAAAGAAACTTTTGAATTCTAATAAAAGTGGGGCAGCCTTCAGCCAGGGCAAATCTCTTACCCTTCCCCA
GACTTGTAATAGAGAGAAAATCTATACATGCAGTGAATGTGGGAAAGCCTTTGGCAAACAGTCAATCCTC
AATCGCCACTGGAGAATTCATACAGGAGAGAAGCCCTATGAATGTCGTGAATGTGGGAAGACTTTTAGCC
ATGGCTCATCCCTTACACGACATCTGATAAGCCATAGTGGAGAGAAACCTTACAAATGTATTGAATGTGG
GAAGGCCTTTAGCCATGTCTCATCACTTACTAACCATCAGAGCACTCACACTGGAGAGAAACCATATGAA
TGTATGAACTGTGGAAAGTCTTTTAGTCGTGTGTCCCATCTTATTGAACATCTAAGAATTCATACTCAAG
AAAAACTCTATGAGTGTCGTATATGTGGAAAGGCCTTCATTCATAGGTCATCTCTCATTCACCATCAGAA
AATCCATACTGGAGAGAAGCCTTATGAATGTAGAGAATGTGGGAAAGCTTTCTGCTGTAGCTCACACCTT
ACTCGACATCAAAGAATTCACACTATGGAGAAACAATATGAATGCAACAAATGTCTGAAAGTCTTTAGTA
GCCTCTCATTTCTTGTTCAGCATCAGAGTATTCATACTGAAGAAAAACCCTTTGAATGTCAGAAATGCAG
GAAATCCTTCAACCAGCTTGAATCACTGAATATGCATTTGAGAAATCACATTAGATTGAAACCCTACGAA
TGCAGTATATGTGGGAAAGCCTTTAGTCATAGGTCATCCCTGCTTCAACATCACAGAATTCATACTGGAG
AGAAACCTTATGAATGTATTAAATGTGGGAAGACCTTCAGCTGTAGTTCAAACCTTACCGTACATCAGAG
AATTCACACTGGAGAAAAGCCATATAAATGTAATGAGTGTGGGAAAGCTTTTAGCAAAGGCTCAAATCTT
ACTGCCCATCAAAGAGTACATAATGGAGAGAAACCCAATAGTGTGGTAAGTGTGGAAAAGCCTTTAGACT
ATATGAATCACTATACATGTGAGAAATCTTACAGAAGAGAAACTGTATTGCCAACTTTCTTGTACAAAGT
GGTTGATATCGGTAAGCCTATCCCTAACCCTCTCCTCGGTCTCGATTCTACGTAGTAATGAACTAGTCCG
TAACTTGAAAGTATTTCGATTTCTTGGCTTTATATATCTTGTGGAAAGGACGAGTTAAAAAAATTTTAGA
TTTCCGTACGCGTTAAGTCGACAATCAACCTCTGGATTACAAAATTTGTGAAAGATTGACTGGTATTCTT
AACTATGTTGCTCCTTTTACGCTATGTGGATACGCTGCTTTAATGCCTTTGTATCATGCTATTGCTTCCC
GTATGGCTTTCATTTTCTCCTCCTTGTATAAATCCTGGTTGCTGTCTCTTTATGAGGAGTTGTGGCCCGT
TGTCAGGCAACGTGGCGTGGTGTGCACTGTGTTTGCTGACGCAACCCCCACTGGTTGGGGCATTGCCACC
ACCTGTCAGCTCCTTTCCGGGACTTTCGCTTTCCCCCTCCCTATTGCCACGGCGGAACTCATCGCCGCCT
GCCTTGCCCGCTGCTGGACAGGGGCTCGGCTGTTGGGCACTGACAATTCCGTGGTGTTGTCGGGGAAATC
ATCGTCCTTTCCTTGGCTGCTCGCCTGTGTTGCCACCTGGATTCTGCGCGGGACGTCCTTCTGCTACGTC
CCTTCGGCCCTCAATCCAGCGGACCTTCCTTCCCGCGGCCTGCTGCCGGCTCTGCGGCCTCTTCCGCGTC
TTCGCCTTCGCCCTCAGACGAGTCGGATCTCCCTTTGGGCCGCCTCCCCGCGTCGACTTTAAGACCAATG
ACTTACAAGGCAGCTGTAGATCTTAGCCACTTTTTAAAAGAAAAGGGGGGACTGGAAGGGCTAATTCACT
CCCAACGAAGACAAGATCTGCTTTTTGCTTGTACTGGGTCTCTCTGGTTAGACCAGATCTGAGCCTGGGA
GCTCTCTGGCTAACTAGGGAACCCACTGCTTAAGCCTCAATAAAGCTTGCCTTGAGTGCTTCAAGTAGTG
TGTGCCCGTCTGTTGTGTGACTCTGGTAACTAGAGATCCCTCAGACCCTTTTAGTCAGTGTGGAAAATCT
CTAGCAGTACGTATAGTAGTTCATGTCATCTTATTATTCAGTATTTATAACTTGCAAAGAAATGAATATC
AGAGAGTGAGAGGAACTTGTTTATTGCAGCTTATAATGGTTACAAATAAAGCAATAGCATCACAAATTTC
ACAAATAAAGCATTTTTTTCACTGCATTCTAGTTGTGGTTTGTCCAAACTCATCAATGTATCTTATCATG
TCTGGCTCTAGCTATCCCGCCCCTAACTCCGCCCATCCCGCCCCTAACTCCGCCCAGTTCCGCCCATTCT
CCGCCCCATGGCTGACTAATTTTTTTTATTTATGCAGAGGCCGAGGCCGCCTCGGCCTCTGAGCTATTCC
AGAAGTAGTGAGGAGGCTTTTTTGGAGGCCTAGGGACGTACCCAATTCGCCCTATAGTGAGTCGTATTAC
GCGCGCTCACTGGCCGTCGTTTTACAACGTCGTGACTGGGAAAACCCTGGCGTTACCCAACTTAATCGCC
TTGCAGCACATCCCCCTTTCGCCAGCTGGCGTAATAGCGAAGAGGCCCGCACCGATCGCCCTTCCCAACA
GTTGCGCAGCCTGAATGGCGAATGGG
[124 nt withheld, positions 7517-7640]
C
[91 nt withheld, positions 7642-7732]
A
[49 nt withheld, positions 7734-7782]
CCTTTGACGTTGGAGTCCACGTTCTTT
[37 nt withheld, positions 7810-7846]
ACCCTATCTCGGTCTATTCTTTTGATTTATAAGGGATTTTGCCGATTTCGGCCTATTGGTTAAAAAATGA
GCTGATTTAACAAAAATTTAACGCGAATTTTAACAAAATATTAACGCTTACAATTTAGGTGGCACTTTTC
GGGGAAATGTGCGCGGAACCCCTATTTGTTTATTTTTCTAAATACATTCAAATATGTATCCGCTCATGAG
ACAATAACCCTGATAAATGCTTCAATAATATTGAAAAAGGAAGAGTATGAGTATTCAACATTTCCGTGTC
GCCCTTATTCCCTTTTTTGCGGCATTTTGCCTTCCTGTTTTTGCTCACCCAGAAACGCTGGTGAAAGTAA
AAGATGCTGAAGATCAGTTGGGTGCACGAGTGGGTTACATCGAACTGGATCTCAACAGCGGTAAGATCCT
TGAGAGTTTTCGCCCCGAAGAACGTTTTCCAATGATGAGCACTTTTAAAGTTCTGCTATGTGGCGCGGTA
TTATCCCGTATTGACGCCGGGCAAGAGCAACTCGGTCGCCGCATACACTATTCTCAGAATGACTTGGTTG
AGTACTCACCAGTCACAGAAAAGCATCTTACGGATGGCATGACAGTAAGAGAATTATGCAGTGCTGCCAT
AACCATGAGTGATAACACTGCGGCCAACTTACTTCTGACAACGATCGGAGGACCGAAGGAGCTAACCGCT
TTTTTGCACAACATGGGGGATCATGTAACTCGCCTTGATCGTTGGGAACCGGAGCTGAATGAAGCCATAC
CAAACGACGAGCGTGACACCACGATGCCTGTAGCAATGGCAACAACGTTGCGCAAACTATTAACTGGCGA
ACTACTTACTCTAGCTTCCCGGCAACAATTAATAGACTGGATGGAGGCGGATAAAGTTGCAGGACCACTT
CTGCGCTCGGCCCTTCCGGCTGGCTGGTTTATTGCTGATAAATCTGGAGCCGGTGAGCGTGGGTCTCGCG
GTATCATTGCAGCACTGGGGCCAGATGGTAAGCCCTCCCGTATCGTAGTTATCTACACGACGGGGAGTCA
GGCAACTATGGATGAACGAAATAGACAGATCGCTGAGATAGGTGCCTCACTGATTAAGCATTGGTAACTG
TCAGACCAAGTTTACTCATATATACTTTAGATTGATTTAAAACTTCATTTTTAATTTAAAAGGATCTAGG
TGAAGATCCTTTTTGATAATCTCATGACCAAAATCCCTTAACGTGAGTTTTCGTTCCACTGAGCGTCAGA
CCCCGTAGAAAAGATCAAAGGATCTTCTTGAGATCCTTTTTTTCTGCGCGTAATCTGCTGCTTGCAAACA
AAAAAACCACCGCTACCAGCGGTGGTTTGTTTGCCGGATCAAGAGCTACCAACTCTTTTTCCGAAGGTAA
CTGGCTTCAGCAGAGCGCAGATACCAAATACTGTTCTTCTAGTGTAGCCGTAGTTAGGCCACCACTTCAA
GAACTCTGTAGCACCGCCTACATACCTCGCTCTGCTAATCCTGTTACCAGTGGCTGCTGCCAGTGGCGAT
AAGTCGTGTCTTACCGGGTTGGACTCAAGACGATAGTTACCGGATAAGGCGCAGCGGTCGGGCTGAACGG
GGGGTTCGTGCACACAGCCCAGCTTGGAGCGAACGACCTACACCGAACTGAGATACCTACAGCGTGAGCT
ATGAGAAAGCGCCACGCTTCCCGAAGGGAGAAAGGCGGACAGGTATCCGGTAAGCGGCAGGGTCGGAACA
GGAGAGCGCACGAGGGAGCTTCCAGGGGGAAACGCCTGGTATCTTTATAGTCCTGTCGGGTTTCGCCACC
TCTGACTTGAGCGTCGATTTTTGTGATGCTCGTCAGGGGGGCGGAGCCTATGGAAAAACGCCAGCAACGC
GGCCTTTTTACGGTTCCTGGCCTTTTGCTGGCCTTTTGCTCACATGTTCTTTCCTGCGTTATCCCCTGAT
TCTGTGGATAACCGTATTACCGCCTTTGAGTGAGCTGATACCGCTCGCCGCAGCCGAACGACCGAGCGCA
GCGAGTCAGTGAGCGAGGAAGCGGAAGAGCGCCCAATACGCAAACCGCCTCTCCCCGCGCGTTGGCCGAT
TCATTAATGCAGCTGGCACGACAGGTTTCCCGACTGGAAAGCGGGCAGTGAGCGCAACGCAATTAATGTG
AGTTAGCTCACTCATTAGGCACCCCAGGCTTTACACTTTATGCTTCCGGCTCGTATGTTGTGTGGAATTG
TGAGCGGATAACAATTTCACACAGGAAACAGCTATGACCATGATTACGCCAAGCGCGCAATTAACCCTCA
CTAAAGGGAACAAAAGCTGGAGCTGCAAGC
Features (pLannotate 1.2.2; 35 found; start..end, strand, type, name):
      5..231     +  promoter       RSV promoter: Rous sarcoma virus enhancer/promoter
    232..412     +  LTR            5' LTR (truncated): truncated 5' long terminal repeat (LTR) from HIV-1
    459..584     +  misc_feature   HIV-1 Ψ: packaging signal of human immunodeficiency virus type 1
    568..931     +  CDS            HIV-1 gag (fragment): gag protein from human immunodeficiency virus 1; gag
   1077..1310    +  misc_feature   RRE: The Rev response element (RRE) of HIV-1 allows for Rev-dependent mRNA export from the nucleus to the cytoplasm.
   1687..1713    +  CDS            Rev (fragment): human immunodeficiency virus 1 (HIV-1) Rev protein; rev; enhances nuclear export of unspliced and incompletely spliced viral mRNAs
   1720..1743    +  promoter       SV40 promoter (fragment): SV40 early promoter
   1744..1815    +  promoter       SV40 promoter (fragment): SV40 enhancer and early promoter
   1839..1974    +  rep_origin     SV40 ori: SV40 origin of replication
   2020..2616    +  CDS            PuroR (fragment): puromycin N-acetyltransferase; pac from Streptomyces; confers resistance to puromycin
   2665..2782    +  misc_feature   cPPT/CTS: central polypurine tract and central termination sequence of HIV-1
   2847..2913    +  CDS            small t antigen (fragment): SV40 (simian virus 40) small t antigen
   2920..4098    +  promoter       EF-1α promoter: strong constitutive promoter for human elongation factor EF-1α
   4119..4136    +  protein_bind   attB1 (fragment): mutant version of attB; core recombination site for the Gateway® BP reaction BP Clonase™
   4145..4930    +  CDS            ZNF181 (fragment): ZN181_HUMAN - Experimental evidence at protein level: Swiss-Prot protein existence level 1. May be involved in transcriptional regulation. From Homo sapiens (Human).
   5777..5857    +  CDS            ZNF181 (fragment): ZN181_HUMAN - Experimental evidence at protein level: Swiss-Prot protein existence level 1. May be involved in transcriptional regulation. From Homo sapiens (Human).
   5865..5882    -  protein_bind   attB2 (fragment): mutant version of attB; core recombination site for the Gateway® BP reaction BP Clonase™
   5891..5932    +  CDS            V5 tag: epitope tag from simian virus 5
   5948..6001    +  promoter       U6 promoter (fragment): RNA polymerase III promoter for human U6 snRNA
   6043..6631    +  misc_feature   WPRE: woodchuck hepatitis virus posttranscriptional regulatory element
   6682..6701    +  misc_feature   cPPT/CTS (fragment): central polypurine tract and central termination sequence of HIV-1
   6703..6936    +  LTR            3' LTR (ΔU3): self-inactivating 3' long terminal repeat (LTR) from HIV-1
   7014..7135    +  polyA_signal   SV40 poly(A) signal: SV40 polyadenylation signal
   7175..7310    +  rep_origin     SV40 ori: SV40 origin of replication
   7331..7349    -  promoter       T7 promoter: promoter for bacteriophage T7 RNA polymerase
   7357..7512    +  CDS            lacZα (fragment): LacZα fragment of β-galactosidase; lacZ fragment
   7517..7945    +  rep_origin     f1 ori (sequence partly withheld): f1 bacteriophage origin of replication; arrow indicates direction of (+) strand synthesis
   7998..8102    +  promoter       AmpR promoter: bla
   8103..8963    +  CDS            AmpR: β-lactamase; bla; confers resistance to ampicillin, carbenicillin, and related antibiotics
   9134..9722    +  rep_origin     ori: high-copy-number ColE1/pMB1/pBR322/pUC origin of replication
   9905..9997    +  CDS            lacI (fragment): lac repressor; lacI; The lac repressor binds to the lac operator to inhibit transcription in E. coli. This inhibition can be relieved by adding lactose or isopropyl-β-D-thiogalactopyranoside (IPTG).
  10010..10031   +  protein_bind   CAP binding site: CAP binding activates transcription in the presence of cAMP. E. coli catabolite activator protein
  10046..10076   +  promoter       lac promoter: promoter for the E. coli lac operon
  10084..10100   +  protein_bind   lac operator: The lac repressor binds to the lac operator to inhibit transcription in E. coli. This inhibition can be relieved by adding lactose or isopropyl-β-D-thiogalactopyranoside (IPTG). lac repressor encoded by lacI
  10145..10163   +  promoter       T3 promoter: promoter for bacteriophage T3 RNA polymerase
