[The description below was written by a language model from this plasmid's Addgene catalogue record and pLannotate feature annotations shown in this document.]
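Description:
TFORF3249 is a lentiviral mammalian expression plasmid built on the pLX_TRC317 backbone and carrying the human zinc-finger gene ZNF181 as one member of a barcoded transcription factor ORF collection. It is maintained in E. coli through a high-copy ColE1/pUC-type origin and an ampicillin resistance gene (β-lactamase). An f1 origin and leftover lac/lacZα, T7 and T3 elements from the cloning backbone are also present. The depositor warns that the plasmid can recombine, as often happens with LTR-containing vectors.

The viral portion has a third-generation, self-inactivating layout. An RSV promoter drives a truncated HIV-1 5' LTR, followed by the Ψ packaging signal with a gag fragment, the Rev response element, a cPPT/CTS, a WPRE and a ΔU3 3' LTR, with an SV40 poly(A) signal downstream. Within the provirus, an SV40 promoter/origin region sits upstream of the puromycin N-acetyltransferase gene, which allows selection of transduced cells. The EF-1α promoter drives the ZNF181 ORF. The ORF was inserted by Gateway cloning and is flanked by attB1 and attB2 remnants, followed by a C-terminal V5 epitope tag for detection. The automated annotation marks only two segments of the ORF as ZNF181, probably because repetitive zinc-finger sequence matches poorly rather than because the insert is interrupted. The 10,186 nt sequence length agrees with the stated backbone and insert sizes.

According to the record, each construct in the collection carries a unique 24-bp barcode so that the transcription factor can be identified in pooled overexpression screens. The barcode itself is not annotated in the feature table. A short U6 promoter fragment lies between the V5 tag and the WPRE, and its role is not stated.
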