Addgene plasmid #144725: TFORF3249
Purpose: Lentiviral vector for overexpressing transcription factor ORFs with unique 24-bp barcodes. Barcodes facilitate identification of transcription factors in pooled screens.
Depositing lab: Feng Zhang. Depositing organization: Broad Institute. Publication: A transcription factor atlas of directed differentiation. Joung J, Ma S, Tay T, Geiger-Schuller KR, Kirchgatterer PC, Verdine VK, Guo B, Arias-Garcia MA, Allen WE, Singh A, Kuksenko O, Abudayyeh OO, Gootenberg JS, Fu Z, Macrae RK, Buenrostro JD, Regev A, Zhang F. Cell. 2023 Jan 5;186(1):209-229.e26. doi: 10.1016/j.cell.2022.11.026. PubMed 36608654.
Backbone
  Vector backbone: pLX_TRC317
  Backbone manufacturer: Broad Institute Genetic Perturbation Platform
  Backbone size w/o insert (bp): 8264
  Vector type: Mammalian Expression, Lentiviral
  Selectable markers: Puromycin
Growth in bacteria
  Bacterial resistance: Ampicillin, 100 μg/mL
  Growth temperature: 37°C
  Growth strain: NEB Stable
  Copy number: High Copy
Gene/Insert
  Gene/Insert name: ZNF181
  Species: H. sapiens (human)
  Insert size (bp): 1922
  Entrez Gene: ZNF181 (a.k.a. HHZ181, MGC44316)
  Promoter: EF1a
  Tag / fusion protein: V5 (C terminal on insert)
  Cloning method: Gateway Cloning
  Sequencing primers: 5′ GGGTGGAGACTGAAGTTAGGCCAG; 3′ CACATAGCGTAAAAGGAGCAACATAG
Resource information
  A portion of this plasmid was derived from a plasmid made by: Broad Institute Genetic Perturbation Platform
Terms and licenses: Academic/Nonprofit Terms; Industry Terms: Not Available to Industry
Depositor comments: NM_001029997.3 Please test multiple small colonies in case of plasmid recombination. To make this collection available in a timely manner, a portion of this collection was not fully sequenced by Addgene. If an Addgene verified full plasmid sequence is not available, please contact us prior to placing an order to request the full sequence.
How to cite: TFORF3249 was a gift from Feng Zhang (Addgene plasmid # 144725 ; http://n2t.net/addgene:144725 ; RRID:Addgene_144725)
