>Addgene plasmid #144725 | TFORF3249 | depositor partial sequence | sequence record 286290 | Insert
ATCGATTGATCAACAAGTTTGTACAAAAAAGTTGGCACCATGCCTCAGGTGACATTTAATGATGTGGCTA
TAGACTTCACTCATGAAGAGTGGGGATGGCTCAGTTCTGCTCAGAGGGACTTATACAAGGATGTGATGGT
CCAGAATTATGAGAACCTGGTCTCTGTAGCAGGTCTTTCTGTAACTAAGCCATATGTGATCACGTTATTG
GAGGATGGAAAAGAGCCCTGGATGATGGAGAAAAAACTGTCAAAAGGTATGATTCCAGATTGGGAATCAA
GATGGGAAAACAAGGAATTATCAACAAAGAAGGATAATTATGATGAAGATTCACCCCAAACAGTAATAAT
AGAAAAAGTTGTAAAACAAAGTTATGAATTTTCAAATTCTAAGAAGAATTTGGAATATATAGAGAAGTTG
GAAGGGAAGCATGGAAGTCAGGTAGACCATTTCAGACCAGCAATTCTCACCTCTAGAGAAAGCCCCACTG
CAGACAGTGTTTACAAATACAATATATTTAGAAGCACCTTTCATTCAAAGTCTACTCTTTCTGAACCACA
AAAAATTTCTGCTGAAGGGAATTCACACAAATATGATATATTAAAGAAGAACTTACCAAAAAAGTCAGTT
ATAAAAAATGAGAAAGTCAATGGTGGAAAGAAACTTTTGAATTCTAATAAAAGTGGGGCAGCCTTCAGCC
AGGGCAAATCTCTTACCCTTCCCCAGACTTGTAATAGAGAGAAAATCTATACATGCAGTGAATGTGGGAA
AGCCTTTGGCAAACAGTCAATCCTCAATCGCCACTGGAGAATTCATACAGGAGAGAAGCCCTATGAATGT
CGTGAATGTGGGAAGACTTTTAGCCATGGCTCATCCCTTACACGACATCTGATAAGCCATAGTGGAGAGA
AACCTTACAAATGTATTGAATGTGGGAAGGCCTTTAGCCATGTCTCATCACTTACTAACCATCAGAGCAC
TCACACTGGAGAGAAACCATATGAATGTATGAACTGTGGAAAGTCTTTTAGTCGTGTGTCCCATCTTATT
GAACATCTAAGAATTCATACTCAAGAAAAACTCTATGAGTGTCGTATATGTGGAAAGGCCTTCATTCATA
GGTCATCTCTCATTCACCATCAGAAAATCCATACTGGAGAGAAGCCTTATGAATGTAGAGAATGTGGGAA
AGCTTTCTGCTGTAGCTCACACCTTACTCGACATCAAAGAATTCACACTATGGAGAAACAATATGAATGC
AACAAATGTCTGAAAGTCTTTAGTAGCCTCTCATTTCTTGTTCAGCATCAGAGTATTCATACTGAAGAAA
AACCCTTTGAATGTCAGAAATGCAGGAAATCCTTCAACCAGCTTGAATCACTGAATATGCATTTGAGAAA
TCACATTAGATTGAAACCCTACGAATGCAGTATATGTGGGAAAGCCTTTAGTCATAGGTCATCCCTGCTT
CAACATCACAGAATTCATACTGGAGAGAAACCTTATGAATGTATTAAATGTGGGAAGACCTTCAGCTGTA
GTTCAAACCTTACCGTACATCAGAGAATTCACACTGGAGAAAAGCCATATAAATGTAATGAGTGTGGGAA
AGCTTTTAGCAAAGGCTCAAATCTTACTGCCCATCAAAGAGTACATAATGGAGAGAAACCCAATAGTGTG
GTAAGTGTGGAAAAGCCTTTAGACTATATGAATCACTATACATGTGAGAAATCTTACAGAAGAGAAACTG
TATTGCCAACTTTCTTGTACAAAGTGGTTGATATCGGTAAGCCTATCCCTAACCCTCTCCTCGGTCTCGA
TTCTACGTAGTAATGAACTAGTCCGTAACTTGAAAGTATTTCGATTTCTTGGCTTTATATATCTTGTGGA
AAGGACGAGTTAAAAAAATTTTAGATTTCCGT
