>Addgene plasmid #144725 | TFORF3249 | depositor partial sequence | sequence record 286291 | Barcode
GTTAAAAAAATTTTAGATTTCCGT
